Addgene plasmid #75585: TNK2 gRNA (BRDN0001149191)
Purpose: 3rd generation lentiviral gRNA plasmid targeting human TNK2
Depositing lab: John Doench & David Root. Depositing organization: Broad Institute. Publication: Optimized sgRNA design to maximize activity and minimize off-target effects of CRISPR-Cas9. Doench JG, Fusi N, Sullender M, Hegde M, Vaimberg EW, Donovan KF, Smith I, Tothova Z, Wilen C, Orchard R, Virgin HW, Listgarten J, Root DE. Nat Biotechnol. 2016 Jan 18. doi: 10.1038/nbt.3437. PubMed 26780180.
Backbone
  Vector backbone: lentiGuide-Puro
  Backbone manufacturer: Zhang Lab (Addgene plasmid # 52963)
  Vector type: Mammalian Expression, Lentiviral, CRISPR
  Selectable markers: Puromycin
Growth in bacteria
  Bacterial resistance: Ampicillin, 100 μg/mL
  Growth temperature: 37°C
  Growth strain: DH5alpha
  Copy number: High Copy
Gene/Insert
  Gene/Insert name: TNK2 (alt names: TNK2; NM_001010938.1)
  gRNA/shRNA sequence: GGGGCCCTTCCCTCGCAACG
  Species: H. sapiens (human)
  Entrez Gene: TNK2 (a.k.a. ACK, ACK-1, ACK1, p21cdc42Hs)
  Promoter: hU6
  Cloning method: Unknown
  Sequencing primers: 5′ U6-F; 3′ pS2-R
Terms and licenses: Academic/Nonprofit Terms; Industry Terms: Not Available to Industry
Depositor comments: The gRNA was designed to target the following Genbank reference sequence(s): NM_001010938.1,NM_005781.4. Note that this plasmid does NOT contain Cas9. It should be used in conjunction with lentiCas9-Blast (Addgene #52962) or otherwise with cell lines already expressing Cas9. Browse the full kinome gRNA library at http://www.addgene.org/pooled-library/broadgpp-human-kinome/ or visit http://www.broadinstitute.org/rnai/public/ for detailed protocols and information.
How to cite: TNK2 gRNA (BRDN0001149191) was a gift from John Doench & David Root (Addgene plasmid # 75585 ; http://n2t.net/addgene:75585 ; RRID:Addgene_75585)
