[The description below was written by a language model from this plasmid's Addgene catalogue record and pLannotate feature annotations shown in this document.]
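Description:
TNK2 gRNA (BRDN0001149191) is a third-generation lentiviral guide RNA plasmid built on the lentiGuide-Puro backbone. It delivers a single sgRNA against human TNK2, which encodes the non-receptor tyrosine kinase also known as ACK1. In bacteria it is maintained at high copy from a ColE1/pUC-type origin under ampicillin selection (AmpR). An f1 origin, lac promoter/operator remnants and T7/T3 promoters also remain from the cloning backbone. The viral portion has an RSV promoter driving a truncated HIV-1 5' LTR, which makes genomic RNA production Tat-independent. This is followed by the Ψ packaging signal with a partial gag sequence, the Rev response element, a cPPT/CTS, and a self-inactivating ΔU3 3' LTR. An SV40 poly(A) signal and SV40 origin lie downstream of the 3' LTR.

Two expression units sit between the LTRs. A human U6 RNA polymerase III promoter transcribes the TNK2-specific spacer fused to the Streptococcus pyogenes Cas9 gRNA scaffold. The EF-1α core promoter with its intron A drives puromycin N-acetyltransferase for selection of transduced mammalian cells, and a WPRE enhances expression of that transcript. The guide was designed against two TNK2 reference transcripts.

The plasmid carries no Cas9, so it is meant to be used with a separate Cas9 lentivector or in cells that already express Cas9. The usual application is knockout of TNK2 by Cas9-induced cleavage. It is one clone from a human kinome gRNA collection associated with work on optimised sgRNA design rules. The cloning method is not recorded.
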