Features (pLannotate 1.2.2; 29 found; start..end, strand, type, name):
     14..80      +  CDS            small t antigen (fragment): SV40 (simian virus 40) small t antigen
    106..317     +  promoter       EF-1α core promoter: core promoter for human elongation factor EF-1α
    318..1256    +  intron         EF-1α intron A: intron upstream of the start codon of human EF-1α
   1278..1877    +  CDS            PuroR (fragment): puromycin N-acetyltransferase; pac from Streptomyces; confers resistance to puromycin
   1893..2481    +  misc_feature   WPRE: woodchuck hepatitis virus posttranscriptional regulatory element
   2532..2551    +  misc_feature   cPPT/CTS (fragment): central polypurine tract and central termination sequence of HIV-1
   2553..2786    +  LTR            3' LTR (ΔU3): self-inactivating 3' long terminal repeat (LTR) from HIV-1
   2864..2985    +  polyA_signal   SV40 poly(A) signal: SV40 polyadenylation signal
   3025..3160    +  rep_origin     SV40 ori: SV40 origin of replication
   3181..3199    -  promoter       T7 promoter: promoter for bacteriophage T7 RNA polymerase
   3207..3362    +  CDS            lacZα (fragment): LacZα fragment of β-galactosidase; lacZ fragment
   3367..3795    +  rep_origin     f1 ori (sequence partly withheld): f1 bacteriophage origin of replication; arrow indicates direction of (+) strand synthesis
   3848..3952    +  promoter       AmpR promoter: bla
   3953..4813    +  CDS            AmpR: β-lactamase; bla; confers resistance to ampicillin, carbenicillin, and related antibiotics
   4984..5572    +  rep_origin     ori: high-copy-number ColE1/pMB1/pBR322/pUC origin of replication
   5755..5847    +  CDS            lacI (fragment): lac repressor; lacI; The lac repressor binds to the lac operator to inhibit transcription in E. coli. This inhibition can be relieved by adding lactose or isopropyl-β-D-thiogalactopyranoside (IPTG).
   5860..5881    +  protein_bind   CAP binding site: CAP binding activates transcription in the presence of cAMP. E. coli catabolite activator protein
   5896..5926    +  promoter       lac promoter: promoter for the E. coli lac operon
   5934..5950    +  protein_bind   lac operator: The lac repressor binds to the lac operator to inhibit transcription in E. coli. This inhibition can be relieved by adding lactose or isopropyl-β-D-thiogalactopyranoside (IPTG). lac repressor encoded by lacI
   5995..6013    +  promoter       T3 promoter: promoter for bacteriophage T3 RNA polymerase
   6041..6267    +  promoter       RSV promoter: Rous sarcoma virus enhancer/promoter
   6268..6448    +  LTR            5' LTR (truncated): truncated 5' long terminal repeat (LTR) from HIV-1
   6495..6620    +  misc_feature   HIV-1 Ψ: packaging signal of human immunodeficiency virus type 1
   6604..6967    +  CDS            HIV-1 gag (fragment): gag protein from human immunodeficiency virus 1; gag
   7113..7346    +  misc_feature   RRE: The Rev response element (RRE) of HIV-1 allows for Rev-dependent mRNA export from the nucleus to the cytoplasm.
   7723..7749    +  CDS            Rev (fragment): human immunodeficiency virus 1 (HIV-1) Rev protein; rev; enhances nuclear export of unspliced and incompletely spliced viral mRNAs
   7753..7993    +  promoter       U6 promoter: RNA polymerase III promoter for human U6 snRNA
   8023..8098    +  misc_RNA       gRNA scaffold: guide RNA scaffold for the Streptococcus pyogenes CRISPR/Cas9 system
   8154..8271    +  misc_feature   cPPT/CTS: central polypurine tract and central termination sequence of HIV-1
>Addgene plasmid #75585 | TNK2 gRNA (BRDN0001149191) | addgene full sequence | sequence record 184166 | Addgene Assembled Sequence
CCCGGGTGCAAAGATGGATAAAGTTTTAAACAGAGAGGAATCTTTGCAGCTAATGGACCTTCTAGGTCTT
GAAAGGAGTGGGAATTGGCTCCGGTGCCCGTCAGTGGGCAGAGCGCACATCGCCCACAGTCCCCGAGAAG
TTGGGGGGAGGGGTCGGCAATTGATCCGGTGCCTAGAGAAGGTGGCGCGGGGTAAACTGGGAAAGTGATG
TCGTGTACTGGCTCCGCCTTTTTCCCGAGGGTGGGGGAGAACCGTATATAAGTGCAGTAGTCGCCGTGAA
CGTTCTTTTTCGCAACGGGTTTGCCGCCAGAACACAGGTAAGTGCCGTGTGTGGTTCCCGCGGGCCTGGC
CTCTTTACGGGTTATGGCCCTTGCGTGCCTTGAATTACTTCCACCTGGCTGCAGTACGTGATTCTTGATC
CCGAGCTTCGGGTTGGAAGTGGGTGGGAGAGTTCGAGGCCTTGCGCTTAAGGAGCCCCTTCGCCTCGTGC
TTGAGTTGAGGCCTGGCCTGGGCGCTGGGGCCGCCGCGTGCGAATCTGGTGGCACCTTCGCGCCTGTCTC
GCTGCTTTCGATAAGTCTCTAGCCATTTAAAATTTTTGATGACCTGCTGCGACGCTTTTTTTCTGGCAAG
ATAGTCTTGTAAATGCGGGCCAAGATCTGCACACTGGTATTTCGGTTTTTGGGGCCGCGGGCGGCGACGG
GGCCCGTGCGTCCCAGCGCACATGTTCGGCGAGGCGGGGCCTGCGAGCGCGGCCACCGAGAATCGGACGG
GGGTAGTCTCAAGCTGGCCGGCCTGCTCTGGTGCCTGGCCTCGCGCCGCCGTGTATCGCCCCGCCCTGGG
CGGCAAGGCTGGCCCGGTCGGCACCAGTTGCGTGAGCGGAAAGATGGCCGCTTCCCGGCCCTGCTGCAGG
GAGCTCAAAATGGAGGACGCGGCGCTCGGGAGAGCGGGCGGGTGAGTCACCCACACAAAGGAAAAGGGCC
TTTCCGTCCTCAGCCGTCGCTTCATGTGACTCCACGGAGTACCGGGCGCCGTCCAGGCACCTCGATTAGT
TCTCGAGCTTTTGGAGTACGTCGTCTTTAGGTTGGGGGGAGGGGTTTTATGCGATGGAGTTTCCCCACAC
TGAGTGGGTGGAGACTGAAGTTAGGCCAGCTTGGCACTTGATGTAATTCTCCTTGGAATTTGCCCTTTTT
GAGTTTGGATCTTGGTTCATTCTCAAGCCTCAGACAGTGGTTCAAAGTTTTTTTCTTCCATTTCAGGTGT
CGTGACGTACGGCCACCATGACCGAGTACAAGCCCACGGTGCGCCTCGCCACCCGCGACGACGTCCCCAG
GGCCGTACGCACCCTCGCCGCCGCGTTCGCCGACTACCCCGCCACGCGCCACACCGTCGATCCGGACCGC
CACATCGAGCGGGTCACCGAGCTGCAAGAACTCTTCCTCACGCGCGTCGGGCTCGACATCGGCAAGGTGT
GGGTCGCGGACGACGGCGCCGCCGTGGCGGTCTGGACCACGCCGGAGAGCGTCGAAGCGGGGGCGGTGTT
CGCCGAGATCGGCCCGCGCATGGCCGAGTTGAGCGGTTCCCGGCTGGCCGCGCAGCAACAGATGGAAGGC
CTCCTGGCGCCGCACCGGCCCAAGGAGCCCGCGTGGTTCCTGGCCACCGTCGGAGTCTCGCCCGACCACC
AGGGCAAGGGTCTGGGCAGCGCCGTCGTGCTCCCCGGAGTGGAGGCGGCCGAGCGCGCCGGGGTGCCCGC
CTTCCTGGAGACCTCCGCGCCCCGCAACCTCCCCTTCTACGAGCGGCTCGGCTTCACCGTCACCGCCGAC
GTCGAGGTGCCCGAAGGACCGCGCACCTGGTGCATGACCCGCAAGCCCGGTGCCTGAACGCGTTAAGTCG
ACAATCAACCTCTGGATTACAAAATTTGTGAAAGATTGACTGGTATTCTTAACTATGTTGCTCCTTTTAC
GCTATGTGGATACGCTGCTTTAATGCCTTTGTATCATGCTATTGCTTCCCGTATGGCTTTCATTTTCTCC
TCCTTGTATAAATCCTGGTTGCTGTCTCTTTATGAGGAGTTGTGGCCCGTTGTCAGGCAACGTGGCGTGG
TGTGCACTGTGTTTGCTGACGCAACCCCCACTGGTTGGGGCATTGCCACCACCTGTCAGCTCCTTTCCGG
GACTTTCGCTTTCCCCCTCCCTATTGCCACGGCGGAACTCATCGCCGCCTGCCTTGCCCGCTGCTGGACA
GGGGCTCGGCTGTTGGGCACTGACAATTCCGTGGTGTTGTCGGGGAAATCATCGTCCTTTCCTTGGCTGC
TCGCCTGTGTTGCCACCTGGATTCTGCGCGGGACGTCCTTCTGCTACGTCCCTTCGGCCCTCAATCCAGC
GGACCTTCCTTCCCGCGGCCTGCTGCCGGCTCTGCGGCCTCTTCCGCGTCTTCGCCTTCGCCCTCAGACG
AGTCGGATCTCCCTTTGGGCCGCCTCCCCGCGTCGACTTTAAGACCAATGACTTACAAGGCAGCTGTAGA
TCTTAGCCACTTTTTAAAAGAAAAGGGGGGACTGGAAGGGCTAATTCACTCCCAACGAAGACAAGATCTG
CTTTTTGCTTGTACTGGGTCTCTCTGGTTAGACCAGATCTGAGCCTGGGAGCTCTCTGGCTAACTAGGGA
ACCCACTGCTTAAGCCTCAATAAAGCTTGCCTTGAGTGCTTCAAGTAGTGTGTGCCCGTCTGTTGTGTGA
CTCTGGTAACTAGAGATCCCTCAGACCCTTTTAGTCAGTGTGGAAAATCTCTAGCAGTACGTATAGTAGT
TCATGTCATCTTATTATTCAGTATTTATAACTTGCAAAGAAATGAATATCAGAGAGTGAGAGGAACTTGT
TTATTGCAGCTTATAATGGTTACAAATAAAGCAATAGCATCACAAATTTCACAAATAAAGCATTTTTTTC
ACTGCATTCTAGTTGTGGTTTGTCCAAACTCATCAATGTATCTTATCATGTCTGGCTCTAGCTATCCCGC
CCCTAACTCCGCCCATCCCGCCCCTAACTCCGCCCAGTTCCGCCCATTCTCCGCCCCATGGCTGACTAAT
TTTTTTTATTTATGCAGAGGCCGAGGCCGCCTCGGCCTCTGAGCTATTCCAGAAGTAGTGAGGAGGCTTT
TTTGGAGGCCTAGGGACGTACCCAATTCGCCCTATAGTGAGTCGTATTACGCGCGCTCACTGGCCGTCGT
TTTACAACGTCGTGACTGGGAAAACCCTGGCGTTACCCAACTTAATCGCCTTGCAGCACATCCCCCTTTC
GCCAGCTGGCGTAATAGCGAAGAGGCCCGCACCGATCGCCCTTCCCAACAGTTGCGCAGCCTGAATGGCG
AATGGG
[124 nt withheld, positions 3367-3490]
C
[91 nt withheld, positions 3492-3582]
A
[49 nt withheld, positions 3584-3632]
CCTTTGACGTTGGAGTCCACGTTCTTT
[37 nt withheld, positions 3660-3696]
ACCCTATCTCGGTCTATTCTTTTGATTTATAAGGGATTTTGCCGATTTCGGCCTATTGGTTAAAAAATGA
GCTGATTTAACAAAAATTTAACGCGAATTTTAACAAAATATTAACGCTTACAATTTAGGTGGCACTTTTC
GGGGAAATGTGCGCGGAACCCCTATTTGTTTATTTTTCTAAATACATTCAAATATGTATCCGCTCATGAG
ACAATAACCCTGATAAATGCTTCAATAATATTGAAAAAGGAAGAGTATGAGTATTCAACATTTCCGTGTC
GCCCTTATTCCCTTTTTTGCGGCATTTTGCCTTCCTGTTTTTGCTCACCCAGAAACGCTGGTGAAAGTAA
AAGATGCTGAAGATCAGTTGGGTGCACGAGTGGGTTACATCGAACTGGATCTCAACAGCGGTAAGATCCT
TGAGAGTTTTCGCCCCGAAGAACGTTTTCCAATGATGAGCACTTTTAAAGTTCTGCTATGTGGCGCGGTA
TTATCCCGTATTGACGCCGGGCAAGAGCAACTCGGTCGCCGCATACACTATTCTCAGAATGACTTGGTTG
AGTACTCACCAGTCACAGAAAAGCATCTTACGGATGGCATGACAGTAAGAGAATTATGCAGTGCTGCCAT
AACCATGAGTGATAACACTGCGGCCAACTTACTTCTGACAACGATCGGAGGACCGAAGGAGCTAACCGCT
TTTTTGCACAACATGGGGGATCATGTAACTCGCCTTGATCGTTGGGAACCGGAGCTGAATGAAGCCATAC
CAAACGACGAGCGTGACACCACGATGCCTGTAGCAATGGCAACAACGTTGCGCAAACTATTAACTGGCGA
ACTACTTACTCTAGCTTCCCGGCAACAATTAATAGACTGGATGGAGGCGGATAAAGTTGCAGGACCACTT
CTGCGCTCGGCCCTTCCGGCTGGCTGGTTTATTGCTGATAAATCTGGAGCCGGTGAGCGTGGGTCTCGCG
GTATCATTGCAGCACTGGGGCCAGATGGTAAGCCCTCCCGTATCGTAGTTATCTACACGACGGGGAGTCA
GGCAACTATGGATGAACGAAATAGACAGATCGCTGAGATAGGTGCCTCACTGATTAAGCATTGGTAACTG
TCAGACCAAGTTTACTCATATATACTTTAGATTGATTTAAAACTTCATTTTTAATTTAAAAGGATCTAGG
TGAAGATCCTTTTTGATAATCTCATGACCAAAATCCCTTAACGTGAGTTTTCGTTCCACTGAGCGTCAGA
CCCCGTAGAAAAGATCAAAGGATCTTCTTGAGATCCTTTTTTTCTGCGCGTAATCTGCTGCTTGCAAACA
AAAAAACCACCGCTACCAGCGGTGGTTTGTTTGCCGGATCAAGAGCTACCAACTCTTTTTCCGAAGGTAA
CTGGCTTCAGCAGAGCGCAGATACCAAATACTGTTCTTCTAGTGTAGCCGTAGTTAGGCCACCACTTCAA
GAACTCTGTAGCACCGCCTACATACCTCGCTCTGCTAATCCTGTTACCAGTGGCTGCTGCCAGTGGCGAT
AAGTCGTGTCTTACCGGGTTGGACTCAAGACGATAGTTACCGGATAAGGCGCAGCGGTCGGGCTGAACGG
GGGGTTCGTGCACACAGCCCAGCTTGGAGCGAACGACCTACACCGAACTGAGATACCTACAGCGTGAGCT
ATGAGAAAGCGCCACGCTTCCCGAAGGGAGAAAGGCGGACAGGTATCCGGTAAGCGGCAGGGTCGGAACA
GGAGAGCGCACGAGGGAGCTTCCAGGGGGAAACGCCTGGTATCTTTATAGTCCTGTCGGGTTTCGCCACC
TCTGACTTGAGCGTCGATTTTTGTGATGCTCGTCAGGGGGGCGGAGCCTATGGAAAAACGCCAGCAACGC
GGCCTTTTTACGGTTCCTGGCCTTTTGCTGGCCTTTTGCTCACATGTTCTTTCCTGCGTTATCCCCTGAT
TCTGTGGATAACCGTATTACCGCCTTTGAGTGAGCTGATACCGCTCGCCGCAGCCGAACGACCGAGCGCA
GCGAGTCAGTGAGCGAGGAAGCGGAAGAGCGCCCAATACGCAAACCGCCTCTCCCCGCGCGTTGGCCGAT
TCATTAATGCAGCTGGCACGACAGGTTTCCCGACTGGAAAGCGGGCAGTGAGCGCAACGCAATTAATGTG
AGTTAGCTCACTCATTAGGCACCCCAGGCTTTACACTTTATGCTTCCGGCTCGTATGTTGTGTGGAATTG
TGAGCGGATAACAATTTCACACAGGAAACAGCTATGACCATGATTACGCCAAGCGCGCAATTAACCCTCA
CTAAAGGGAACAAAAGCTGGAGCTGCAAGCTTAATGTAGTCTTATGCAATACTCTTGTAGTCTTGCAACA
TGGTAACGATGAGTTAGCAACATGCCTTACAAGGAGAGAAAAAGCACCGTGCATGCCGATTGGTGGAAGT
AAGGTGGTACGATCGTGCCTTATTAGGAAGGCAACAGACGGGTCTGACATGGATTGGACGAACCACTGAA
TTGCCGCATTGCAGAGATATTGTATTTAAGTGCCTAGCTCGATACATAAACGGGTCTCTCTGGTTAGACC
AGATCTGAGCCTGGGAGCTCTCTGGCTAACTAGGGAACCCACTGCTTAAGCCTCAATAAAGCTTGCCTTG
AGTGCTTCAAGTAGTGTGTGCCCGTCTGTTGTGTGACTCTGGTAACTAGAGATCCCTCAGACCCTTTTAG
TCAGTGTGGAAAATCTCTAGCAGTGGCGCCCGAACAGGGACTTGAAAGCGAAAGGGAAACCAGAGGAGCT
CTCTCGACGCAGGACTCGGCTTGCTGAAGCGCGCACGGCAAGAGGCGAGGGGCGGCGACTGGTGAGTACG
CCAAAAATTTTGACTAGCGGAGGCTAGAAGGAGAGAGATGGGTGCGAGAGCGTCAGTATTAAGCGGGGGA
GAATTAGATCGCGATGGGAAAAAATTCGGTTAAGGCCAGGGGGAAAGAAAAAATATAAATTAAAACATAT
AGTATGGGCAAGCAGGGAGCTAGAACGATTCGCAGTTAATCCTGGCCTGTTAGAAACATCAGAAGGCTGT
AGACAAATACTGGGACAGCTACAACCATCCCTTCAGACAGGATCAGAAGAACTTAGATCATTATATAATA
CAGTAGCAACCCTCTATTGTGTGCATCAAAGGATAGAGATAAAAGACACCAAGGAAGCTTTAGACAAGAT
AGAGGAAGAGCAAAACAAAAGTAAGACCACCGCACAGCAAGCGGCCGCTGATCTTCAGACCTGGAGGAGG
AGATATGAGGGACAATTGGAGAAGTGAATTATATAAATATAAAGTAGTAAAAATTGAACCATTAGGAGTA
GCACCCACCAAGGCAAAGAGAAGAGTGGTGCAGAGAGAAAAAAGAGCAGTGGGAATAGGAGCTTTGTTCC
TTGGGTTCTTGGGAGCAGCAGGAAGCACTATGGGCGCAGCGTCAATGACGCTGACGGTACAGGCCAGACA
ATTATTGTCTGGTATAGTGCAGCAGCAGAACAATTTGCTGAGGGCTATTGAGGCGCAACAGCATCTGTTG
CAACTCACAGTCTGGGGCATCAAGCAGCTCCAGGCAAGAATCCTGGCTGTGGAAAGATACCTAAAGGATC
AACAGCTCCTGGGGATTTGGGGTTGCTCTGGAAAACTCATTTGCACCACTGCTGTGCCTTGGAATGCTAG
TTGGAGTAATAAATCTCTGGAACAGATTTGGAATCACACGACCTGGATGGAGTGGGACAGAGAAATTAAC
AATTACACAAGCTTAATACACTCCTTAATTGAAGAATCGCAAAACCAGCAAGAAAAGAATGAACAAGAAT
TATTGGAATTAGATAAATGGGCAAGTTTGTGGAATTGGTTTAACATAACAAATTGGCTGTGGTATATAAA
ATTATTCATAATGATAGTAGGAGGCTTGGTAGGTTTAAGAATAGTTTTTGCTGTACTTTCTATAGTGAAT
AGAGTTAGGCAGGGATATTCACCATTATCGTTTCAGACCCACCTCCCAACCCCGAGGGGACCCAGAGAGG
GCCTATTTCCCATGATTCCTTCATATTTGCATATACGATACAAGGCTGTTAGAGAGATAATTAGAATTAA
TTTGACTGTAAACACAAAGATATTAGTACAAAATACGTGACGTAGAAAGTAATAATTTCTTGGGTAGTTT
GCAGTTTTAAAATTATGTTTTAAAATGGACTATCATATGCTTACCGTAACTTGAAAGTATTTCGATTTCT
TGGCTTTATATATCTTGTGGAAAGGACGAAACACCGGGGGCCCTTCCCTCGCAACGGTTTTAGAGCTAGA
AATAGCAAGTTAAAATAAGGCTAGTCCGTTATCAACTTGAAAAAGTGGCACCGAGTCGGTGCTTTTTTAA
GCTTGGCGTAACTAGATCTTGAGACAAATGGCAGTATTCATCCACAATTTTAAAAGAAAAGGGGGGATTG
GGGGGTACAGTGCAGGGGAAAGAATAGTAGACATAATAGCAACAGACATACAAACTAAAGAATTACAAAA
ACAAATTACAAAAATTCAAAATTTTCGGGTTTATTACAGGGACAGCAGAGATCCACTTTGGCGCCGGCTC
GAGGGGG
