>Addgene plasmid #75585 | TNK2 gRNA (BRDN0001149191) | depositor partial sequence | sequence record 143045 | Target Sequence
GGGGCCCTTCCCTCGCAACG
