>Addgene plasmid #75585 | TNK2 gRNA (BRDN0001149191) | addgene partial sequence | sequence record 184165 | hU6-F
GTAGAAAGTAATAATTTCTTGGGTAGTTTGCAGTTTTAAAATTATGTTTTAAAATGGACTATCATATGCT
TACCGTAACTTGAAAGTATTTCGATTTCTTGGCTTTATATATCTTGTGGAAAGGACGAAACACCGGGGGC
CCTTCCCTCGCAACGGTTTTAGAGCTAGAAATAGCAAGTTAAAATAAGGCTAGTCCGTTATCAACTTGAA
AAAGTGGCACCGAGTCGGTGCTTTTTTAAGCTTGGCGTAACTAGATCTTGAGACAAATGGCAGTATTCAT
CCACAATTTTAAAAGAAAAGGGGGGATTGGGGGGTACAGTGCAGGGGAAAGAATAGTAGACATAATAGCA
ACAGACATACAAACTAAAGAATTACAAAAACAAATTACAAAAATTCAAAATTTTCGGGTTTATTACAGGG
ACAGCAGAGATCCACTTTGGCGCCGGCTCGAGGGGGCCCGGGTGCAAAGATGGATAAAGTTTTAAACAGA
GAGGAATCTTTGCAGCTAATGGACCTTCTAGGTCTTGAAAGGAGTGGGAATTGGCTCCGGTGCCCGTCAG
TGGGCAGAGC
